>Addgene plasmid #80485 | PB-TAC-EB-C5 | depositor full sequence | sequence record 156100 | PB-TAC-EB-C5 sequence 11905 bps
GGAAATTGTAAACGTTAATATTTTGTTAAAATTCGCGTTAAATTTTTGTTAAATCAGCTCATTTTTTAAC
CAATAGGCCGAAATCGGCAAAATCCCTTATAAATCAAAAGAATAGACCGAGATAGGGT
[37 nt withheld, positions 129-165]
AAAGAACGTGGACTCCAACGTCAAAGG
[49 nt withheld, positions 193-241]
T
[91 nt withheld, positions 243-333]
G
[124 nt withheld, positions 335-458]
CGCGCCATTCGCCATTCAGGCTGCGCAACTGTTGGGAAGGGCGATCGGTGCGGGCCTCTTCGCTATTACG
CCAGCTGGCGAAAGGGGGATGTGCTGCAAGGCGATTAAGTTGGGTAACGCCAGGGTTTTCCCAGTCACGA
CGTTGTAAAACGACGGCCAGTGAATTGTAATACGACTCACTATAGGGCGAATTGGAGCTCGGTATTCACG
ACAGCAGGCTGAATAATAAAAAAATTAGAAACTATTATTTAACCCTAGAAAGATAATCATATTGTGACGT
ACGTTAAAGATAATCATGCGTAAAATTGACGCATGTGTTTTATCGGTCTGTATATCGAGGTTTATTTATT
AATTTGAATAGATATTAAGTTTTATTATATTTACACTTACATACTAATAATAAATTCAACAAACAATTTA
TTTATGTTTATTTATTTATTAAAAAAAAACAAAAACTCAAAATTTCTTCTATAAAGTAACAAAACTTTTA
AACATTCTCTCTTTTACAAAAATAAACTTATTTTGTACTTTAAAAACAGTCATGTTGTATTATAAAATAA
GTAATTAGCTTAACCTATACATAATAGAAACAAATTATACTTATTAGTCAGTCAGAAACAACTTTGGCAC
ATATCAATATTATGCTCTCGTTAATTAACTCGAGGGATCCAAGCTGGCCGCACGTCTCCCTATCAGTGAT
AGAGAAGTCGACACGTCTCGAGCTCCCTATCAGTGATAGAGAAGGTACGTCTAGAACGTCTCCCTATCAG
TGATAGAGAAGTCGACACGTCTCGAGCTCCCTATCAGTGATAGAGAAGGTACGTCTAGAACGTCTCCCTA
TCAGTGATAGAGAAGTCGACACGTCTCGAGCTCCCTATCAGTGATAGAGAAGGTACGTCTAGAACGTCTC
CCTATCAGTGATAGAGAAGTCGACACGTCTCGAGCTCCCTATCAGTGATAGAGAAGGTACCCCCTATATA
AGCAGAGCTCGTTTAGTGAACCGTCAGATCGCCTGGAGACGCCATCCACGCTGTTTTGACCTCCATAGAA
GACACCGGGACCGATCCAGCCTCCGCGGTGGCGGCCATCACAAGTTTGTACAAAAAAGCAGGCTGGCGCC
GGAACCAATTCAGTCGACTGGATCCGGTACCGAATTCAGATCCACCATGGCTGGACACCTGGCTTCAGAC
TTCGCCTTCTCACCCCCACCAGGTGGGGGTGATGGGTCAGCAGGGCTGGAGCCGGGCTGGGTGGATTCTC
GAACCTGGCTAAGCTTCCAAGGGCCTCCAGGTGGGCCTGGAATCGGACCAGGCTCAGAGGTATTGGGGAT
CTCCCCATGTCCGCCCGCATACGAGTTCTGCGGAGGGATGGCATACTGTGGACCTCAGGTTGGACTGGGC
CTAGTCCCCCAAGTTGGCGTGGAGACTTTGCAGCCTGAGGGCCAGGCAGGAGCACGAGTGGAAAGCAACT
CAGAGGGAACCTCCTCTGAGCCCTGTGCCGACCGCCCCAATGCCGTGAAGTTGGAGAAGGTGGAACCAAC
TCCCGAGGAGTCCCAGGACATGAAAGCCCTGCAGAAGGAGCTAGAACAGTTTGCCAAGCTGCTGAAGCAG
AAGAGGATCACCTTGGGGTACACCCAGGCCGACGTGGGGCTCACCCTGGGCGTTCTCTTTGGAAAGGTGT
TCAGCCAGACCACCATCTGTCGCTTCGAGGCCTTGCAGCTCAGCCTTAAGAACATGTGTAAGCTGCGGCC
CCTGCTGGAGAAGTGGGTGGAGGAAGCCGACAACAATGAGAACCTTCAGGAGATATGCAAATCGGAGACC
CTGGTGCAGGCCCGGAAGAGAAAGCGAACTAGCATTGAGAACCGTGTGAGGTGGAGTCTGGAGACCATGT
TTCTGAAGTGCCCGAAGCCCTCCCTACAGCAGATCACTCACATCGCCAATCAGCTTGGGCTAGAGAAGGA
TGTGGTTCGAGTATGGTTCTGTAACCGGCGCCAGAAGGGCAAAAGATCAAGTATTGAGTATTCCCAACGA
GAAGAGTATGAGGCTACAGGGACACCTTTCCCAGGGGGGGCTGTATCCTTTCCTCTGCCCCCAGGTCCCC
ACTTTGGCACCCCAGGCTATGGAAGCCCCCACTTCACCACACTCTACTCAGTCCCTTTTCCTGAGGGCGA
GGCCTTTCCCTCTGTTCCCGTCACTGCTCTGGGCTCTCCCATGCATTCAAACGGCGGCGGGTCCGGAGGA
GAGGGCAGAGGAAGTCTTCTAACATGCGGTGACGTGGAGGAGAATCCTGGCCCAATGTATAACATGATGG
AGACGGAGCTGAAGCCGCCGGGCCCGCAGCAAGCTTCGGGGGGCGGCGGCGGAGGAGGCAACGCCACGGC
GGCGGCGACCGGCGGCAACCAGAAGAACAGCCCGGACCGCGTCAAGAGGCCCATGAACGCCTTCATGGTA
TGGTCCCGGGGGCAGCGGCGTAAGATGGCCCAGGAGAACCCCAAGATGCACAACTCGGAGATCAGCAAGC
GCCTGGGCGCGGAGTGGAAACTTTTGTCCGAGACCGAGAAGCGGCCGTTCATCGACGAGGCCAAGCGGCT
GCGCGCTCTGCACATGAAGGAGCACCCGGATTATAAATACCGGCCGCGGCGGAAAACCAAGACGCTCATG
AAGAAGGATAAGTACACGCTTCCCGGAGGCTTGCTGGCCCCCGGCGGGAACAGCATGGCGAGCGGGGTTG
GGGTGGGCGCCGGCCTGGGTGCGGGCGTGAACCAGCGCATGGACAGCTACGCGCACATGAACGGCTGGAG
CAACGGCAGCTACAGCATGATGCAGGAGCAGCTGGGCTACCCGCAGCACCCGGGCCTCAACGCTCACGGC
GCGGCACAGATGCAACCGATGCACCGCTACGACGTCAGCGCCCTGCAGTACAACTCCATGACCAGCTCGC
AGACCTACATGAACGGCTCGCCCACCTACAGCATGTCCTACTCGCAGCAGGGCACCCCCGGTATGGCGCT
GGGCTCCATGGGCTCTGTGGTCAAGTCCGAGGCCAGCTCCAGCCCCCCCGTGGTTACCTCTTCCTCCCAC
TCCAGGGCGCCCTGCCAGGCCGGGGACCTCCGGGACATGATCAGCATGTACCTCCCCGGCGCCGAGGTGC
CGGAGCCCGCTGCGCCCAGTAGACTGCACATGGCCCAGCACTACCAGAGCGGCCCGGTGCCCGGCACGGC
CATTAACGGCACACTGCCCCTGTCGCACATGGGCGGCGGGTCCGGAGGAGAGGGCAGAGGAAGTCTTCTA
ACATGCGGTGACGTGGAGGAGAATCCTGGCCCAATGGCTGTCAGCGACGCTCTGCTCCCGTCCTTCTCCA
CGTTCGCGTCCGGCCCGGCGGGAAGGGAGAAGACACTGCGTCCAGCAGGTGCCCCGACTAACCGTTGGCG
TGAGGAACTCTCTCACATGAAGCGACTTCCCCCACTTCCCGGCCGCCCCTACGACCTGGCGGCGACGGTG
GCCACAGACCTGGAGAGTGGCGGAGCTGGTGCAGCTTGCAGCAGTAACAACCCGGCCCTCCTAGCCCGGA
GGGAGACCGAGGAGTTCAACGACCTCCTGGACCTAGACTTTATCCTTTCCAACTCGCTAACCCACCAGGA
ATCGGTGGCCGCCACCGTGACCACCTCGGCGTCAGCTTCATCCTCGTCTTCCCCGGCGAGCAGCGGCCCT
GCCAGCGCGCCCTCCACCTGCAGCTTCAGCTATCCGATCCGGGCCGGGGGTGACCCGGGCGTGGCTGCCA
GAAACACAGGTGGAGGGCTCCTCTACAGCCGAGAATCTGCGCCACCTCCCACGGCCCCCTTCAACCTGGG
GGACATCAATGACGTGAGCCCCTCGGGCGGCTTCGTGGCTGAGCTCCTGCGGCCGGAGTTGGACCCAGTA
TACATTCCGCCACAGCAGCCTCAGCCGCCAGGTGGGGGGCTGATGGGCAAGTTTGTGCTGAAGGCGTCTC
TGACCACCCCTGGCAGCGAGTACAGCAGCCCTTCGGTCATCAGTGTTAGCAAAGGAAGCCCAGACGGCAG
CCACCCCGTGGTAGTGGCGCCCTACAGCGGTGGCCCGCCGCGCATGTGCCCCAAGATTAAGCAAGAGGCG
GTCCCGTCCTGCACGGTCAGCCGGTCCCTAGAGGCCCATTTGAGCGCTGGACCCCAGCTCAGCAACGGCC
ACCGGCCCAACACACACGACTTCCCCCTGGGGCGGCAGCTCCCCACCAGGACTACCCCTACACTGAGTCC
CGAGGAACTGCTGAACAGCAGGGACTGTCACCCTGGCCTGCCTCTTCCCCCAGGATTCCATCCCCATCCG
GGGGCCAACTACCCTCCTTTCCTGCCAGACCAGATGCAGTCACAAGTCCCCTCTCTCCATTATCAAGAGC
TCATGCCACCGGGTTCCTGCCTGCCAGAGGAGCCCAAGCCAAAGAGGGGAAGAAGGTCGTGGCCCCGGAA
AAGAACAGCCACCCACACTTGTGACTATGCAGGCTGTGGCAAAACCTATACCAAGAGTTCTCATCTCAAG
GCACACCTGCGAACTCACACAGGCGAGAAACCTTACCACTGTGACTGGGACGGCTGTGGGTGGAAATTCG
CCCGCTCCGATGAACTGACCAGGCACTACCGCAAACACACAGGGCACCGGCCCTTTCAGTGCCAGAAGTG
TGACAGGGCCTTTTCCAGGTCGGACCACCTTGCCTTACACATGAAGAGGCACTTTGGCAGCGGAAAACAG
CTGTTGAATTTTGACCTTCTCAAGTTGGCGGGAGACGTGGAGTCCAACCCAGGGCCCGTCGAGATGCCCC
TCAACGTGAACTTCACCAACAGGAACTATGACCTCGACTACGACTCCGTACAGCCCTATTTCATCTGCGA
CGAGGAAGAGAATTTCTATCACCAGCAACAGCAGAGCGAGCTGCAGCCGCCCGCGCCCAGTGAGGATATC
TGGAAGAAATTCGAGCTGCTTCCCACCCCGCCCCTGTCCCCGAGCCGCCGCTCCGGGCTCTGCTCTCCAT
CCTATGTTGCGGTCGCTACGTCCTTCTCCCCAAGGGAAGACGATGACGGCGGCGGTGGCAACTTCTCCAC
CGCCGATCAGCTGGAGATGATGACCGAGTTACTTGGAGGAGACATGGTGAACCAGAGCTTCATCTGCGAT
CCTGACGACGAGACCTTCATCAAGAACATCATCATCCAGGACTGTATGTGGAGCGGTTTCTCAGCCGCTG
CCAAGCTGGTCTCGGAGAAGCTGGCCTCCTACCAGGCTGCGCGCAAAGACAGCACCAGCCTGAGCCCCGC
CCGCGGGCACAGCGTCTGCTCCACCTCCAGCCTGTACCTGCAGGACCTCACCGCCGCCGCGTCCGAGTGC
ATTGACCCCTCAGTGGTCTTTCCCTACCCGCTCAACGACAGCAGCTCGCCCAAATCCTGTACCTCGTCCG
ATTCCACGGCCTTCTCTCCTTCCTCGGACTCGCTGCTGTCCTCCGAGTCCTCCCCACGGGCCAGCCCTGA
GCCCCTAGTGCTGCATGAGGAGACACCGCCCACCACCAGCAGCGACTCTGAAGAAGAGCAAGAAGATGAG
GAAGAAATTGATGTGGTGTCTGTGGAGAAGAGGCAAACCCCTGCCAAGAGGTCGGAGTCGGGCTCATCTC
CATCCCGAGGCCACAGCAAACCTCCGCACAGCCCACTGGTCCTCAAGAGGTGCCACGTCTCCACTCACCA
GCACAACTACGCCGCACCCCCCTCCACAAGGAAGGACTATCCAGCTGCCAAGAGGGCCAAGTTGGACAGT
GGCAGGGTCCTGAAGCAGATCAGCAACAACCGCAAGTGCTCCAGCCCCAGGTCCTCAGACACGGAGGAAA
ACGACAAGAGGCGGACACACAACGTCTTGGAACGTCAGAGGAGGAACGAGCTGAAGCGCAGCTTTTTTGC
CCTGCGTGACCAGATCCCTGAATTGGAAAACAACGAAAAGGCCCCCAAGGTAGTGATCCTCAAAAAAGCC
ACCGCCTACATCCTGTCCATTCAAGCAGACGAGCACAAGCTCACCTCTGAAAAGGACTTATTGAGGAAAC
GACGAGAACAGTTGAAACACAAACTCGAACAGCTTCGAAACTCTGGTGCAGGCGGCGGGTCCGGAGGAGA
GGGCAGAGGAAGTCTTCTAACATGCGGTGACGTGGAGGAGAATCCTGGCCCAATGGGCTCGGTGTCCAAC
CAGCAGTTTGCAGGTGGCTGCGCCAAGGCAGCGGAGAAGGCGCCAGAGGAGGCGCCGCCTGACGCGGCCC
GAGCGGCAGACGAGCCGCAGCTGCTGCACGGGGCCGGCATCTGTAAGTGGTTCAACGTGCGCATGGGGTT
CGGCTTCCTGTCTATGACCGCCCGCGCCGGGGTCGCGCTCGACCCCCCGGTGGACGTCTTTGTGCACCAG
AGCAAGCTGCACATGGAAGGGTTCCGAAGCCTCAAGGAGGGTGAGGCGGTGGAGTTCACCTTTAAGAAGT
CTGCCAAGGGTCTGGAATCCATCCGTGTCACTGGCCCTGGTGGTGTGTTCTGTATTGGAAGTGAGCGGCG
GCCAAAGGGGAAGAACATGCAGAAGCGAAGATCCAAAGGAGACAGGTGCTACAACTGCGGTGGGCTAGAC
CATCATGCCAAGGAATGCAAGCTGCCACCCCAGCCCAAGAAGTGCCACTTTTGCCAAAGCATCAACCATA
TGGTGGCCTCGTGTCCACTGAAGGCCCAGCAGGGCCCCAGTTCTCAGGGAAAGCCTGCCTACTTCCGGGA
GGAAGAGGAAGAGATCCACAGCCCTGCCCTGCTCCCAGAAGCCCAGAATTGACTCGAGATATCTAGACCC
AGCTTTCTTGTACAAAGTGGTGATCTAGCTAAAACGCGGCCTCGAATCGAATTCCGCCCCCCCCCCTCTC
CCTCCCCCCCCCCTAACGTTACTGGCCGAAGCCGCTTGGAATAAGGCCGGTGTGCGTTTGTCTATATGTT
ATTTTCCACCATATTGCCGTCTTTTGGCAATGTGAGGGCCCGGAAACCTGGCCCTGTCTTCTTGACGAGC
ATTCCTAGGGGTCTTTCCCCTCTCGCCAAAGGAATGCAAGGTCTGTTGAATGTCGTGAAGGAAGCAGTTC
CTCTGGAAGCTTCTTGAAGACAAACAACGTCTGTAGCGACCCTTTGCAGGCAGCGGAACCCCCCACCTGG
CGACAGGTGCCTCTGCGGCCAAAAGCCACGTGTATAAGATACACCTGCAAAGGCGGCACAACCCCAGTGC
CACGTTGTGAGTTGGATAGTTGTGGAAAGAGTCAAATGGCTCTCCTCAAGCGTATTCAACAAGGGGCTGA
AGGATGCCCAGAAGGTACCCCATTGTATGGGATCTGATCTGGGGCCTCGGTGCACATGCTTTACATGTGT
TTAGTCGAGGTTAAAAAAACGTCTAGGCCCCCCGAACCACGGGGACGTGGTTTTCCTTTGAAAAACACGA
TGATAATATGGCCACAACCATGGTGAGCAAGGGCGAGGAGGATAACATGGCCATCATCAAGGAGTTCATG
CGCTTCAAGGTGCACATGGAGGGCTCCGTGAACGGCCACGAGTTCGAGATCGAGGGCGAGGGCGAGGGCC
GCCCCTACGAGGGCACCCAGACCGCCAAGCTGAAGGTGACCAAGGGTGGCCCCCTGCCCTTCGCCTGGGA
CATCCTGTCCCCTCAGTTCATGTACGGCTCCAAGGCCTACGTGAAGCACCCCGCCGACATCCCCGACTAC
TTGAAGCTGTCCTTCCCCGAGGGCTTCAAGTGGGAGCGCGTGATGAACTTCGAGGACGGCGGCGTGGTGA
CCGTGACCCAGGACTCCTCCCTGCAGGACGGCGAGTTCATCTACAAGGTGAAGCTGCGCGGCACCAACTT
CCCCTCCGACGGCCCCGTAATGCAGAAGAAGACCATGGGCTGGGAGGCCTCCTCCGAGCGGATGTACCCC
GAGGACGGCGCCCTGAAGGGCGAGATCAAGCAGAGGCTGAAGCTGAAGGACGGCGGCCACTACGACGCTG
AGGTCAAGACCACCTACAAGGCCAAGAAGCCCGTGCAGCTGCCCGGCGCCTACAACGTCAACATCAAGTT
GGACATCACCTCCCACAACGAGGACTACACCATCGTGGAACAGTACGAACGCGCCGAGGGCCGCCACTCC
ACCGGCGGCATGGACGAGCTGTACAAGTAAAGCGGCCGCGATCTTTTTCCCTCTGCCAAAAATTATGGGG
ACATCATGAAGCCCCTTGAGCATCTGACTTCTGGCTAATAAAGGAAATTTATTTTCATTGCAATAGTGTG
TTGGAATTTTTTGTGTCTCTCACTCGGAAGGACATATGGGAGGGCAAATCATTTAAAACATCAGAATGAG
TATTTGGTTTAGAGTTTGGCAACATATGCCATATGCTGGCTGCCATGAACAAAGGTGGCTATAAAGAGGT
CATCAGTATATGAAACAGCCCCCTGCTGTCCATTCCTTATTCCATAGAAAAGCCTTGACTTGAGGTTAGA
TTTTTTTTATATTTTGTTTTGTGTTATTTTTTTCTTTAACATCCCTAAAATTTTCCTTACATGTTTTACT
AGCCAGATTTTTCCTCCTCTCCTGACTACTCCCAGTCATAGCTGTCCCTCTTCTCTTATGAAGATCCCTC
GACCTGCAGGAATTCGATATCAAGCTCTAGCCAACAAGCTCGTCATCGCTTTGCAGAAGAGCAGAGAGGA
TATGCTCATCGTCTAAAGAACTACCCATTTTATTATATATTAGTCACGATATCTATAACAAGAAAATATA
TATATAATAAGTTATCACGTAAGTAGAACATGAAATAACAATATAATTATCGTATGAGTTAAATCTTAAA
AGTCACGTAAAAGATAATCATGCGTCATTTTGACTCACGCGGTCGTTATAGTTCAAAATCAGTGACACTT
ACCGCATTGACAAGCACGCCTCACGGGAGCTCCAAGCGGCGACTGAGATGTCCTAAATGCACAGCGACGG
ATTCGCGCTATTTAGAAAGAGAGAGCAATATTTCAAGAATGCATGCGTCAATTTTACGCAGACTATCTTT
CTAGGGTTAAAAAAGATTTGCGCTTTACTCGACCTAAACTTTAAACACGTCATAGAATCTTCGTTTGACA
AAAACCACATTGTGGCCAAGCTGTGTGACGCGACGCGCGCTAAAGAATGGCAAACCAAGTCGCGCGAGGT
ACCCAGCTTTTGTTCCCTTTAGTGAGGGTTAATTCCGAGCTTGGCGTAATCATGGTCATAGCTGTTTCCT
GTGTGAAATTGTTATCCGCTCACAATTCCACACAACATACGAGCCGGAAGCATAAAGTGTAAAGCCTGGG
GTGCCTAATGAGTGAGCTAACTCACATTAATTGCGTTGCGCTCACTGCCCGCTTTCCAGTCGGGAAACCT
GTCGTGCCAGCTGCATTAATGAATCGGCCAACGCGCGGGGAGAGGCGGTTTGCGTATTGGGCGCTCTTCC
GCTTCCTCGCTCACTGACTCGCTGCGCTCGGTCGTTCGGCTGCGGCGAGCGGTATCAGCTCACTCAAAGG
CGGTAATACGGTTATCCACAGAATCAGGGGATAACGCAGGAAAGAACATGTGAGCAAAAGGCCAGCAAAA
GGCCAGGAACCGTAAAAAGGCCGCGTTGCTGGCGTTTTTCCATAGGCTCCGCCCCCCTGACGAGCATCAC
AAAAATCGACGCTCAAGTCAGAGGTGGCGAAACCCGACAGGACTATAAAGATACCAGGCGTTTCCCCCTG
GAAGCTCCCTCGTGCGCTCTCCTGTTCCGACCCTGCCGCTTACCGGATACCTGTCCGCCTTTCTCCCTTC
GGGAAGCGTGGCGCTTTCTCATAGCTCACGCTGTAGGTATCTCAGTTCGGTGTAGGTCGTTCGCTCCAAG
CTGGGCTGTGTGCACGAACCCCCCGTTCAGCCCGACCGCTGCGCCTTATCCGGTAACTATCGTCTTGAGT
CCAACCCGGTAAGACACGACTTATCGCCACTGGCAGCAGCCACTGGTAACAGGATTAGCAGAGCGAGGTA
TGTAGGCGGTGCTACAGAGTTCTTGAAGTGGTGGCCTAACTACGGCTACACTAGAAGGACAGTATTTGGT
ATCTGCGCTCTGCTGAAGCCAGTTACCTTCGGAAAAAGAGTTGGTAGCTCTTGATCCGGCAAACAAACCA
CCGCTGGTAGCGGTGGTTTTTTTGTTTGCAAGCAGCAGATTACGCGCAGAAAAAAAGGATCTCAAGAAGA
TCCTTTGATCTTTTCTACGGGGTCTGACGCTCAGTGGAACGAAAACTCACGTTAAGGGATTTTGGTCATG
AGATTATCAAAAAGGATCTTCACCTAGATCCTTTTAAATTAAAAATGAAGTTTTAAATCAATCTAAAGTA
TATATGAGTAAACTTGGTCTGACAGTTACCAATGCTTAATCAGTGAGGCACCTATCTCAGCGATCTGTCT
ATTTCGTTCATCCATAGTTGCCTGACTCCCCGTCGTGTAGATAACTACGATACGGGAGGGCTTACCATCT
GGCCCCAGTGCTGCAATGATACCGCGAGACCCACGCTCACCGGCTCCAGATTTATCAGCAATAAACCAGC
CAGCCGGAAGGGCCGAGCGCAGAAGTGGTCCTGCAACTTTATCCGCCTCCATCCAGTCTATTAATTGTTG
CCGGGAAGCTAGAGTAAGTAGTTCGCCAGTTAATAGTTTGCGCAACGTTGTTGCCATTGCTACAGGCATC
GTGGTGTCACGCTCGTCGTTTGGTATGGCTTCATTCAGCTCCGGTTCCCAACGATCAAGGCGAGTTACAT
GATCCCCCATGTTGTGCAAAAAAGCGGTTAGCTCCTTCGGTCCTCCGATCGTTGTCAGAAGTAAGTTGGC
CGCAGTGTTATCACTCATGGTTATGGCAGCACTGCATAATTCTCTTACTGTCATGCCATCCGTAAGATGC
TTTTCTGTGACTGGTGAGTACTCAACCAAGTCATTCTGAGAATAGTGTATGCGGCGACCGAGTTGCTCTT
GCCCGGCGTCAATACGGGATAATACCGCGCCACATAGCAGAACTTTAAAAGTGCTCATCATTGGAAAACG
TTCTTCGGGGCGAAAACTCTCAAGGATCTTACCGCTGTTGAGATCCAGTTCGATGTAACCCACTCGTGCA
CCCAACTGATCTTCAGCATCTTTTACTTTCACCAGCGTTTCTGGGTGAGCAAAAACAGGAAGGCAAAATG
CCGCAAAAAAGGGAATAAGGGCGACACGGAAATGTTGAATACTCATACTCTTCCTTTTTCAATATTATTG
AAGCATTTATCAGGGTTATTGTCTCATGAGCGGATACATATTTGAATGTATTTAGAAAAATAAACAAATA
GGGGTTCCGCGCACATTTCCCCGAAAAGTGCCACCTG
Features (pLannotate 1.2.2; 33 found; start..end, strand, type, name):
      3..458     -  rep_origin     f1 ori (sequence partly withheld): f1 bacteriophage origin of replication; arrow indicates direction of (+) strand synthesis
    466..623     -  CDS            lacZα (fragment): LacZα fragment of β-galactosidase; lacZ fragment
    626..644     +  promoter       T7 promoter: promoter for bacteriophage T7 RNA polymerase
   1144..1164    +  promoter       tight TRE promoter (fragment): Tet-responsive promoter PTight, consisting of seven tet operator sequences followed by the minimal CMV promoter
   1181..1201    +  promoter       tight TRE promoter (fragment): Tet-responsive promoter PTight, consisting of seven tet operator sequences followed by the minimal CMV promoter
   1218..1238    +  promoter       tight TRE promoter (fragment): Tet-responsive promoter PTight, consisting of seven tet operator sequences followed by the minimal CMV promoter
   1255..1275    +  promoter       tight TRE promoter (fragment): Tet-responsive promoter PTight, consisting of seven tet operator sequences followed by the minimal CMV promoter
   1292..1312    +  promoter       tight TRE promoter (fragment): Tet-responsive promoter PTight, consisting of seven tet operator sequences followed by the minimal CMV promoter
   1329..1349    +  promoter       tight TRE promoter (fragment): Tet-responsive promoter PTight, consisting of seven tet operator sequences followed by the minimal CMV promoter
   1366..1386    +  promoter       tight TRE promoter (fragment): Tet-responsive promoter PTight, consisting of seven tet operator sequences followed by the minimal CMV promoter
   1403..1423    +  promoter       tight TRE promoter (fragment): Tet-responsive promoter PTight, consisting of seven tet operator sequences followed by the minimal CMV promoter
   1431..1476    +  promoter       TRE3GV promoter (fragment): 3rd-generation Tet-responsive promoter that can be activated by binding of Tet-On® 3G, optimized for retroviral and lentiviral vectors
   1548..1572    +  protein_bind   attB1: mutant version of attB; recombination site for the Gateway® BP reaction BP Clonase™
   1625..2680    +  CDS            Pou5f1: PO5F1_MOUSE - Also known as Oct-3, Oct-4, Otf-3, Otf3. Experimental evidence at protein level: Swiss-Prot protein existence level 1. Transcription factor that binds to the octamer motif (5'- ATTTGCAT-3') (PubMed:1972777, PubMed:1690859, PubMed:1967980, PubMed:17525163, PubMed:23376973). Forms a trimeric complex with SOX2 or SOX15 on DNA and controls the expression of a number of genes involved in embryonic development such as YES1, FGF4, UTF1 and ZFP206 (PubMed:15863505, PubMed:17097055, PubMed:17496161, PubMed:19740739). Critical for early embryogenesis and for embryonic stem cell pluripotenc
   2753..3709    +  CDS            Sox2: SOX2_MOUSE - Also known as Sox-2. Experimental evidence at protein level: Swiss-Prot protein existence level 1. Transcription factor that forms a trimeric complex with POU5F1 (OCT3/4) on DNA and controls the expression of a number of genes involved in embryonic development such as YES1, FGF4, UTF1 and ZFP206 (PubMed:15863505, PubMed:17097055, PubMed:19740739). Binds to the proximal enhancer region of NANOG (PubMed:15863505). Critical for early embryogenesis and for embryonic stem cell pluripotency (By similarity). Downstream SRRT target that mediates the promotion of neural stem cell self-rene
   3782..5158    +  CDS            Klf4: KLF4_MOUSE - Also known as Ezf, Gklf, Zie. Experimental evidence at protein level: Swiss-Prot protein existence level 1. Transcription factor; can act both as activator and as repressor. Binds the 5'-CACCC-3' core sequence. Binds to the promoter region of its own gene and can activate its own transcription. Regulates the expression of key transcription factors during embryonic development. Plays an important role in maintaining embryonic stem cells, and in preventing their differentiation. Required for establishing the barrier function of the skin and for postnatal maturation and maintenance o
   5222..5275    +  CDS            F2A (fragment): 2A peptide from foot-and-mouth disease virus polyprotein Eukaryotic ribosomes fail to insert a peptide bond between the Gly and Pro residues, yielding separate polypeptides.
   5282..6598    +  CDS            Myc: MYC_MOUSE - Experimental evidence at protein level: Swiss-Prot protein existence level 1. Transcription factor that binds DNA in a non-specific manner, yet also specifically recognizes the core sequence 5'-CAC[GA]TG-3'. Activates the transcription of growth-related genes. Binds to the VEGFA promoter, promoting VEGFA production and subsequent sprouting angiogenesis. Regulator of somatic reprogramming, controls self-renewal of embryonic stem cells. Functions with TAF6L to activate target gene expression through RNA polymerase II pause release (PubMed:31005419). From Mus musculus (Mouse).
   6671..7297    +  CDS            Lin28a: LN28A_MOUSE - Also known as Lin28, Tex17. Experimental evidence at protein level: Swiss-Prot protein existence level 1. RNA-binding protein that inhibits processing of pre-let-7 miRNAs and regulates translation of mRNAs that control developmental timing, pluripotency and metabolism (PubMed:17473174, PubMed:18604195, PubMed:18566191, PubMed:18292307, PubMed:19703396, PubMed:23102813, PubMed:24209617). Seems to recognize a common structural G-quartet (G4) feature in its miRNA and mRNA targets (PubMed:26045559). 'Translational enhancer' that drives specific mRNAs to polysomes and increases the ef
   7315..7339    -  protein_bind   attB2: mutant version of attB; recombination site for the Gateway® BP reaction BP Clonase™
   7492..7954    +  misc_feature   IRES: internal ribosome entry site (IRES) of the encephalomyocarditis virus (EMCV)
   7968..8675    +  CDS            mCherry: mCherry is a basic (constitutively fluorescent) red fluorescent protein published in 2004, derived from Discosoma sp.. It is reported to be a very rapidly-maturing monomer with low acid sensitivity.
   8755..8810    +  polyA_signal   β-globin poly(A) signal: rabbit β-globin polyadenylation signal (Gil and Proudfoot, 1987)
   9142..9164    +  misc_feature   MCS (fragment): pBluescript multiple cloning site
   9565..9696    +  CDS            FP (fragment): FP25_NPVAC - Experimental evidence at protein level: Swiss-Prot protein existence level 1. From Autographa californica nuclear polyhedrosis virus (AcMNPV).
   9714..9732    -  promoter       T3 promoter: promoter for bacteriophage T3 RNA polymerase
   9775..9797    -  protein_bind   lac operator (fragment): The lac repressor binds to the lac operator to inhibit transcription in E. coli. This inhibition can be relieved by adding lactose or isopropyl-β-D-thiogalactopyranoside (IPTG). lac repressor encoded by lacI
   9801..9831    -  promoter       lac promoter: promoter for the E. coli lac operon
   9846..9867    -  protein_bind   CAP binding site: CAP binding activates transcription in the presence of cAMP. E. coli catabolite activator protein
   9880..9972    -  CDS            lacI (fragment): lac repressor; lacI; The lac repressor binds to the lac operator to inhibit transcription in E. coli. This inhibition can be relieved by adding lactose or isopropyl-β-D-thiogalactopyranoside (IPTG).
  10155..10743   -  rep_origin     ori: high-copy-number ColE1/pMB1/pBR322/pUC origin of replication
  10914..11774   -  CDS            AmpR: β-lactamase; bla; confers resistance to ampicillin, carbenicillin, and related antibiotics
  11775..11879   -  promoter       AmpR promoter: bla
