[The description below was written by a language model from this plasmid's Addgene catalogue record and pLannotate feature annotations shown in this document.]
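Description:
PB-TAC-EB-C5 is a piggyBac transposon plasmid of about 11.9 kb, built on a pBluescript backbone, for doxycycline-inducible expression of a five-factor mouse reprogramming cassette in mammalian cells. In E. coli it is maintained at high copy through a ColE1/pUC-type origin and selected with ampicillin (AmpR under its own bla promoter). The backbone also retains an f1 origin, lacZα and lac regulatory remnants, and flanking T7 and T3 promoters. The annotation does not call out the piggyBac terminal repeats explicitly. A short baculovirus FP25-like fragment downstream of the cassette may be flanking sequence carried along with a transposon end, but the record does not confirm this.

The payload is driven by a tetO promoter, annotated as an array of tet operator repeats followed by a minimal promoter segment. Transcription therefore depends on a tetracycline-controlled transactivator plus doxycycline, and no transactivator is annotated on this plasmid. Between attB1 and attB2 sites left by Gateway cloning lies a single polycistronic open reading frame ordered Pou5f1 (Oct4), Sox2, Klf4, Myc and Lin28a, all of mouse origin. The catalogue names only Lin28a as the insert but lists all five genes. An F2A peptide is annotated between Klf4 and Myc, and similar short gaps between the other coding regions suggest additional 2A-type linkers, though these are not annotated. Downstream, an EMCV IRES directs translation of mCherry from the same transcript, giving a red fluorescent readout of cassette induction, and a rabbit β-globin polyadenylation signal terminates the unit.

Stable genomic integration requires co-transfection with a separate piggyBac transposase plasmid. The construct is used for inducible reprogramming of somatic cells to pluripotency, and comes from work examining how KLF4 N-terminal variation affects reprogramming.
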