Addgene plasmid #80485: PB-TAC-EB-C5
Purpose: piggyBac transposon for dox-inducible expression of the EB-C5 polycistronic reprogramming cassette (with mCherry)
Depositing lab: Knut Woltjen. Depositing organization: Kyoto University, Center for iPS Cell Research and Application. Publication: KLF4 N-terminal variance modulates induced reprogramming to pluripotency. Kim SI, Oceguera-Yanez F, Hirohata R, Linker S, Okita K, Yamada Y, Yamamoto T, Yamanaka S, Woltjen K. Stem Cell Reports. 2015 Apr 14;4(4):727-43. doi: 10.1016/j.stemcr.2015.02.004. Epub 2015 Mar 12. PubMed 25772473.
Backbone
  Vector backbone: pBluescript
  Backbone size w/o insert (bp): 3000
  Total vector size (bp): 11904
  Vector type: Mammalian Expression ; piggyBac transposon
Growth in bacteria
  Bacterial resistance: Ampicillin, 100 μg/mL
  Growth temperature: 37°C
  Growth strain: DH5alpha
  Copy number: High Copy
Gene/Insert
  Gene/Insert name: lin-28 homolog A (C. elegans)
  Species: M. musculus (mouse)
  Insert size (bp): 5676
  Entrez Gene: Pou5f1 (a.k.a. NF-A3, Oct-3, Oct-3/4, Oct-4, Oct3, Oct3/4, Oct4, Otf-3, Otf-4, Otf3, Otf3-rs7, Otf3g, Otf4); Sox2 (a.k.a. Sox-2, lcc, ysb); Klf4 (a.k.a. EZF, Gklf, Zie); Myc (a.k.a. Myc2, Niard, Nird, bHLHe39); Lin28a (a.k.a. Gm10299, Lin-28, Lin28, Tex17, lin-28A)
  Promoter: tetO
  Cloning method: Gateway Cloning
  Sequencing primers: 5′ CCAAAAGACGGCAATATGGT; 3′ GCTGTTTTGACCTCCATAGAAGA
Terms and licenses: Academic/Nonprofit Terms; Industry Terms: Not Available to Industry
Depositor comments: Requires co-transfection with a piggyBac transposase plasmid for stable genomic integration. If you desire to use transposase with the Materials, you may contact Transposagen or other licensed vendor.
How to cite: PB-TAC-EB-C5 was a gift from Knut Woltjen (Addgene plasmid # 80485 ; http://n2t.net/addgene:80485 ; RRID:Addgene_80485)
