>Addgene plasmid #80485 | PB-TAC-EB-C5 | addgene partial sequence | sequence record 153684 | Futet-F 5'-CTCCATAGAAGACACCGGGA-3'
AAGCAGGCTGGCGCCGGAACCAATTCAGTCGACTGGATCCGGTACCGAATTCAGATCCACCATGGCTGGA
CACCTGGCTTCAGACTTCGCCTTCTCACCCCCACCAGGTGGGGGTGATGGGTCAGCAGGGCTGGAGCCGG
GCTGGGTGGATTCTCGAACCTGGCTAAGCTTCCAAGGGCCTCCAGGTGGGCCTGGAATCGGACCAGGCTC
AGAGGTATTGGGGATCTCCCCATGTCCGCCCGCATACGAGTTCTGCGGAGGGATGGCATACTGTGGACCT
CAGGTTGGACTGGGCCTAGTCCCCCAAGTTGGCGTGGAGACTTTGCAGCCTGAGGGCCAGGCAGGAGCAC
GAGTGGAAAGCAACTCAGAGGGAACCTCCTCTGAGCCCTGTGCCGACCGCCCCAATGCCGTGAAGTTGGA
GAAGGTGGAACCAACTCCCGAGGAGTCCCAGGACATGAAAGCCCTGCAGAAGGAGCTAGAACAGTTTGCC
AAGCTGCTGAAGCAGAAGAGGATCACCTTGGGGTACACCCAGGCCGACGTGGGGCTCACCCTGGGCGTTC
TCTTTGGAAAGGTGTTCAGCCAGACCACCATCTGTCGCTTCGAGGCCTTGCAGCTCAGCCTTAAGAACAT
GTGTAAGCTGCGGCCCCTGCTGGAGAAGTGGGTGGAGGAAGCCGACAACAATGAGAACCTTCAGGAGATA
TGCAAATCGGAGACCCTGGTGCAGGCCCGGAAGAGAAAGCGAACTAGCATTGAGAACCGTGTGAGGTGGA
GTCTGGAGACCATGTTTCTGAAGTGCCCGAAGCCCTCCCTACAGCAGATCACTCACATCGCCAATCAGCT
