>Addgene plasmid #80485 | PB-TAC-EB-C5 | addgene partial sequence | sequence record 155402 | Mombaerts-mRFPup 5'-GTGGCCGTTCACGGAGCCCTCCATG-3'
ACTCCTTGATGATGGCCATGTTATCCTCCTCGCCCTTGCTCACCATGGTTGTGGCCATATTATCATCGTG
TTTTTCAAAGGAAAACCACGTCCCCGTGGTTCGGGGGGCCTAGACGTTTTTTTAACCTCGACTAAACACA
TGTAAAGCATGTGCACCGAGGCCCCAGATCAGATCCCATACAATGGGGTACCTTCTGGGCATCCTTCAGC
CCCTTGTTGAATACGCTTGAGGAGAGCCATTTGACTCTTTCCACAACTATCCAACTCACAACGTGGCACT
GGGGTTGTGCCGCCTTTGCAGGTGTATCTTATACACGTGGCTTTTGGCCGCAGAGGCACCTGTCGCCAGG
TGGGGGGTTCCGCTGCCTGCAAAGGGTCGCTACAGACGTTGTTTGTCTTCAAGAAGCTTCCAGAGGAACT
GCTTCCTTCACGACATTCAACAGACCTTGCATTCCTTTGGCGAGAGGGGAAAGACCCCTAGGAATGCTCG
TCAAGAAGACAGGGCCAGGTTTCCGGGCCCTCACATTGCCAAAAGACGGCAATATGGTGGAAAATAACAT
ATAGACAAACGCACACCGGCCTTATTCCAAGCGGCTTCGGCCAGTAACGTTAGGGGGGGGGGAGGG
