>Addgene plasmid #80485 | PB-TAC-EB-C5 | addgene partial sequence | sequence record 156099 | mKLF4-R2 5'-GGAAGACGAGGATGAAGCTG-3'
GATTCCTGGTGGGTTAGCGAGTTGGAAAGGATAAAGTCTAGGTCCAGGAGGTCGTTGAACTCCTCGGTCT
CCCTCCGGGCTAGGAGGGCCGGGTTGTTACTGCTGCAAGCTGCACCAGCTCCGCCACTCTCCAGGTCTGT
GGCCACCGTCGCCGCCAGGTCGTAGGGGCGGCCGGGAAGTGGGGGAAGTCGCTTCATGTGAGAGAGTTCC
TCACGCCAACGGTTAGTCGGGGCACCTGCTGGACGCAGTGTCTTCTCCCTTCCCGCCGGGCCGGACGCGA
ACGTGGAGAAGGACGGGAGCAGAGCGTCGCTGACAGCCATTGGGCCAGGATTCTCCTCCACGTCACCGCA
TGTTAGAAGACTTCCTCTGCCCTCTCCTCCGGACCCGCCGCCCATGTGCGACAGGGGCAGTGTGCCGTTA
ATGGCCGTGCCGGGCACCGGGCCGCTCTGGTAGTGCTGGGCCATGTGCAGTCTACTGGGCGCAGCGGGCT
CCGGCACCTCGGCGCCGGGGAGGTACATGCTGATCATGTCCCGGAGGTCCCCGGCCTGGCAGGGCGCCCT
GGAGTGGGAGGAAGAGGTAACCACGGGGGGGCTGGAGCTGGCCTCGGACTTGACCACAGAGCCCATGGAG
CCCAGCGCCATACCGGGGGTGCCCTGCTGCGAGTAGGACATGCTGTAGGTGGGCGAGCCGTTCATGTAGG
TCTGCGAGCTGGTCATGGAGTTGTACTGCAGGGCGCTGACGTCGTAGCGGTGCATCGGTTGCATCTGTGC
CGCGCCGTGAGCGTTGAGGCCCGGGTGCTGCG
